Addgene plasmid #230298: AiP13462 - pAAV-AiE0978h-minBG-SYFP2-P2A-3XFLAG-10aa-H2B-WPRE3-BGHpA (Alias: CN3462)
Purpose: AiE0978h is an enhancer sequence, designed to drive AAV-mediated transgene expression in specific populations of brain cells
Depositing lab: Allen Institute for Brain Science & Boaz Levi. Depositing organization: Allen Institute. Publication: A suite of enhancer AAVs and transgenic mouse lines for genetic access to cortical cell types. Ben-Simon Y, Hooper M, Narayan S, Daigle TL, Dwivedi D, Way SW, Oster A, Stafford DA, Mich JK, Taormina MJ, Martinez RA, Opitz-Araya X, Roth JR, Alexander JR, Allen S, Amster A, Arbuckle J, Ayala A, Baker PM, Bakken TE, Barcelli T, Barta S, Bendrick J, Bertagnolli D, Bielstein C, Bishwakarma P, Bowlus J, Boyer G, Brouner K, Casian B, Casper T, Chakka AB, Chakrabarty R, Chance RK, Chavan S, Clark M, Colbert K, Collman F, Daniel S, Departee M, DiValentin P, Donadio N, Dotson N, Egdorf T, Fliss T, Gabitto M, Garcia J, Gary A, Gasperini M, Gloe J, Goldy J, Gore BB, Graybuck L, Greisman N, Haeseleer F, Halterman C, Haradon Z, Hastings SD, Helback O, Ho W, Hockemeyer D, Huang C, Huff S, Hunker A, Johansen N, Jones D, Juneau Z, Kalmbach B, Kannan M, Khem S, Kussick E, Kutsal R, Larsen R, Lee C, Lee AY, Leibly M, Lenz GH, Li S, Liang E, Lusk N, Madigan Z, Malloy J, Malone J, McCue R, Melchor J, Mollenkopf T, Moosman S, Morin E, Newman D, Ng L, Ngo K, Omstead V, Otto S, Oyama A, Pena N, Pham T, Phillips E, Pom CA, Potekhina L, Ransford S, Ray PL, Rette D, Reynoldson C, Rimorin C, Rocha D, Ruiz A, Sanchez REA, Sawyer L, Sedeno-Cortes A, Sevigny JP, Shapovalova N, Shepard N, Shulga L, Sigler AR, Siverts L, Soliman S, Somasundaram S, Staats B, Stewart K, Szelenyi E, Tieu M, Trader C, Tran A, van Velthoven CTJ, Walker M, Wang Y, Weed N, Wirthlin M, Wood T, Wynalda B, Yao Z, Zhou T, Ariza J, Dee N, Reding M, Ronellenfitch K, Mufti S, Sunkin SM, Smith KA, Esposito L, Waters J, Thyagarajan B, Yao S, Lein ES, Zeng H, Levi BP, Ngai J, Ting JT, Tasic B. Cell. 2025 May 16:S0092-8674(25)00513-6. doi: 10.1016/j.cell.2025.05.002. PubMed 40403729.
Backbone
  Vector backbone: pAAV2
  Vector type: AAV
Growth in bacteria
  Bacterial resistance: Ampicillin, 100 μg/mL
  Growth temperature: 37°C
  Growth strain: NEB Stable
  Copy number: High Copy
Gene/Insert
  Gene/Insert name: SYFP2-P2A-3XFLAG-10aa-H2B
  Species: Synthetic
  Promoter: minBG
  Cloning method: Gibson Cloning
Terms and licenses: Academic/Nonprofit Terms; Industry Terms: Not Available to Industry
How to cite: AiP13462 - pAAV-AiE0978h-minBG-SYFP2-P2A-3XFLAG-10aa-H2B-WPRE3-BGHpA (Alias: CN3462) was a gift from Allen Institute for Brain Science & Boaz Levi (Addgene plasmid # 230298 ; http://n2t.net/addgene:230298 ; RRID:Addgene_230298)
