[The description below was written by a language model from this plasmid's Addgene catalogue record and pLannotate feature annotations shown in this document.]
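Description:
AiP13462 (alias CN3462) is an AAV transfer plasmid built on a pAAV2 backbone, designed to be packaged into recombinant adeno-associated virus for delivery to brain tissue. In bacteria it is maintained by a high-copy ColE1/pUC-type origin and selected with ampicillin through the β-lactamase gene and its native promoter. An f1 phage origin and small remnants of pBR322 bom and rop sequences are also present in the backbone. The 5,135 nt sequence contains AAV2 inverted terminal repeats flanking the expression cassette. The downstream ITR is annotated in full, while the upstream one is detected only as two short fragments, which may reflect annotation or sequencing limits on this highly structured repeat rather than a real truncation.

Between the ITRs, the candidate enhancer AiE0978h sits upstream of a minimal beta-globin promoter (minBG). Neither element is called out in the feature table, but both would fall in the unannotated stretch preceding the reporter. The minimal promoter has little activity by itself, so expression depends on the enhancer, which is intended to restrict transgene expression to specific populations of brain cells; the record does not say which population. The payload is a synthetic bicistronic reporter: the yellow fluorescent protein SYFP2, a P2A self-cleaving peptide, and human histone H2B carrying an N-terminal 3xFLAG tag joined by a 10-amino-acid linker. Labelled cells therefore produce soluble yellow fluorescence together with a separate, chromatin-bound, epitope-tagged nuclear marker. A shortened WPRE (WPRE3) boosts transcript stability and expression, and a bovine growth hormone polyadenylation signal terminates the transcript. The construct belongs to a collection of enhancer AAVs developed for genetic access to cortical cell types.
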