Features (pLannotate 1.2.2; 16 found; start..end, strand, type, name):
    587..1175    +  rep_origin     ori: high-copy-number ColE1/pMB1/pBR322/pUC origin of replication
   1248..1275    +  repeat_region  AAV2 ITR (fragment): inverted terminal repeat of adeno-associated virus serotype 2 inverted
   1304..1331    +  repeat_region  AAV2 ITR (fragment): inverted terminal repeat of adeno-associated virus serotype 2 inverted
   1843..2559    +  CDS            SYFP2: SYFP2 is a basic (constitutively fluorescent) yellow fluorescent protein published in 2006, derived from Aequorea victoria. It is reported to be a very rapidly-maturing monomer with moderate acid sensitivity.
   2638..2703    +  CDS            3xFLAG: three tandem FLAG® epitope tags, followed by an enterokinase cleavage site
   2734..3111    +  CDS            H2B: human histone H2B; HIST1H2BJ
   3145..3302    +  misc_feature   WPRE (fragment): woodchuck hepatitis virus posttranscriptional regulatory element
   3308..3388    +  misc_feature   WPRE (fragment): woodchuck hepatitis virus posttranscriptional regulatory element
   3405..3516    +  polyA_signal   bGH poly(A) signal: bovine growth hormone polyadenylation signal
   3634..3774    +  repeat_region  AAV2 ITR: inverted terminal repeat of adeno-associated virus serotype 2 inverted
   3779..3830    -  misc_feature   bom (fragment): basis of mobility region from pBR322
   3849..4304    +  rep_origin     f1 ori (sequence partly withheld): f1 bacteriophage origin of replication; arrow indicates direction of (+) strand synthesis
   4305..4354    -  misc_feature   bom (fragment): basis of mobility region from pBR322
   4456..4491    -  CDS            rop (fragment): Rop protein, which maintains plasmids at low copy number; rop
   4586..4690    +  promoter       AmpR promoter: bla
   4691..416     +  CDS            AmpR (across the origin): β-lactamase; bla; confers resistance to ampicillin, carbenicillin, and related antibiotics
>Addgene plasmid #230298 | AiP13462 - pAAV-AiE0978h-minBG-SYFP2-P2A-3XFLAG-10aa-H2B-WPRE3-BGHpA (Alias: CN3462) | addgene full sequence | sequence record 470670 | Addgene NGS Result
TTTTGCACAACATGGGGGATCATGTAACTCGCCTTGATCGTTGGGAACCGGAGCTGAATGAAGCCATACC
AAACGACGAGCGTGACACCACGATGCCTGTAGCAATGGCAACAACGTTGCGCAAACTATTAACTGGCGAA
CTACTTACTCTAGCTTCCCGGCAACAATTAATAGACTGGATGGAGGCGGATAAAGTTGCAGGACCACTTC
TGCGCTCGGCCCTTCCGGCTGGCTGGTTTATTGCTGATAAATCTGGAGCCGGTGAGCGTGGGTCTCGCGG
TATCATTGCAGCACTGGGGCCAGATGGTAAGCCCTCCCGTATCGTAGTTATCTACACGACGGGGAGTCAG
GCAACTATGGATGAACGAAATAGACAGATCGCTGAGATAGGTGCCTCACTGATTAAGCATTGGTAACTGT
CAGACCAAGTTTACTCATATATACTTTAGATTGATTTAAAACTTCATTTTTAATTTAAAAGGATCTAGGT
GAAGATCCTTTTTGATAATCTCATGACCAAAATCCCTTAACGTGAGTTTTCGTTCCACTGAGCGTCAGAC
CCCGTAGAAAAGATCAAAGGATCTTCTTGAGATCCTTTTTTTCTGCGCGTAATCTGCTGCTTGCAAACAA
AAAAACCACCGCTACCAGCGGTGGTTTGTTTGCCGGATCAAGAGCTACCAACTCTTTTTCCGAAGGTAAC
TGGCTTCAGCAGAGCGCAGATACCAAATACTGTTCTTCTAGTGTAGCCGTAGTTAGGCCACCACTTCAAG
AACTCTGTAGCACCGCCTACATACCTCGCTCTGCTAATCCTGTTACCAGTGGCTGCTGCCAGTGGCGATA
AGTCGTGTCTTACCGGGTTGGACTCAAGACGATAGTTACCGGATAAGGCGCAGCGGTCGGGCTGAACGGG
GGGTTCGTGCACACAGCCCAGCTTGGAGCGAACGACCTACACCGAACTGAGATACCTACAGCGTGAGCTA
TGAGAAAGCGCCACGCTTCCCGAAGGGAGAAAGGCGGACAGGTATCCGGTAAGCGGCAGGGTCGGAACAG
GAGAGCGCACGAGGGAGCTTCCAGGGGGAAACGCCTGGTATCTTTATAGTCCTGTCGGGTTTCGCCACCT
CTGACTTGAGCGTCGATTTTTGTGATGCTCGTCAGGGGGGCGGAGCCTATGGAAAAACGCCAGCAACGCG
GCCTTTTTACGGTTCCTGGCCTTTTGCTGGCCTTTTGCTCACATGTCCTGCAGGCAGCTGCGCGCTCGCT
CGCTCACTGAGGCCGCCCGGGCGTCGGGCGACCTTTGGTCGCCCGGCCTCAGTGAGCGAGCGAGCGCGCA
GAGAGGGAGTGGCCAACTCCATCACTAGGGGTTCCTGCGGCCGCACGCGTTGTGTGCCTTGTGAGGAATC
CAGGAGATCTCCAACCCGACACCAATGCCAGGAGGGGCCTGGTAAAGGCCTTCATGCAATGCAGACCTCC
TTGCTCTGTGTTTCTTCCCAAGGCCTGTGTGCAATGCAGACTTTCTCCCTCTATGCTCTAATTTTCTTCC
TGGTTTCCTCTCAGCAACTCGCACCTCCACTCCCACAATCTGTTGGAAATTTTCCTGTTCCCTCCGTTCC
TCTCTCTTTTGCTCACCTTTCTTGCTTTTCTCCCGCCACAGCCCTACACAACGCACACCTCTCCCTCCCA
CAATCCAGAGCAATTTGTGTAGCGGCCACCCCATGTAATATATTGAATCTGGGCACAAGCAGGGAGCTCG
GGCTGGGCATAAAAGTCAGGGCAGAGCCATCTATTGCTTACATTTGCTTCTGGGATCCAGATCTTTCGAA
GCTAGCGCTACCGGTCGCCACCATGGTCTCCAAGGGCGAGGAGCTGTTCACCGGGGTGGTGCCCATCCTG
GTCGAGCTGGACGGCGATGTCAACGGCCACAAGTTCAGCGTGTCCGGCGAGGGCGAGGGCGATGCCACCT
ACGGCAAGCTGACCCTGAAGCTGATCTGCACCACCGGCAAGCTGCCCGTGCCCTGGCCCACCCTCGTGAC
CACCCTGGGCTACGGCGTGCAGTGCTTCGCCCGCTACCCCGACCACATGAAGCAGCACGACTTCTTCAAG
TCCGCCATGCCCGAAGGCTACGTCCAGGAGCGCACCATCTTCTTCAAAGACGACGGCAACTACAAGACCC
GCGCCGAGGTGAAGTTCGAGGGCGACACCCTGGTGAACCGCATCGAGCTGAAGGGCATCGACTTCAAGGA
GGACGGCAACATCCTGGGGCACAAGCTGGAGTACAACTACAACAGCCACAACGTCTATATCACCGCCGAC
AAGCAGAAGAACGGCATCAAGGCCAACTTCAAGATCCGCCACAACATCGAGGACGGCGGCGTGCAGCTCG
CCGACCACTACCAGCAGAACACCCCCATCGGCGACGGCCCCGTGCTGCTGCCCGACAACCACTACCTGAG
CTACCAGTCCAAGCTGAGCAAAGACCCCAACGAGAAGCGCGATCACATGGTCCTGCTGGAGTTCGTGACC
GCCGCCGGGATCACTCTCGGCATGGACGAGCTGTACAAGGGCTCTGGTGCTACCAACTTCTCACTGTTGA
AACAGGCAGGGGATGTAGAGGAGAATCCAGGGCCTGGTGCTAGTGGAGACTACAAAGACCATGACGGAGA
TTATAAAGATCATGACATCGATTACAAGGATGACGATGACAAGTCCGGACTCAGATCTGGAGGCTCCGGA
GGCCCAGAGCCAGCGAAGTCTGCTCCCGCCCCGAAAAAGGGCTCCAAGAAGGCGGTGACTAAGGCGCAGA
AGAAAGGCGGCAAGAAGCGCAAGCGCAGCCGCAAGGAGAGCTATTCCATCTATGTGTACAAGGTTCTGAA
GCAGGTCCACCCTGACACCGGCATTTCGTCCAAGGCCATGGGCATCATGAATTCGTTTGTGAACGACATT
TTCGAGCGCATCGCAGGAGAGGCTTCCCGCCTGGCGCATTACAACAAGCGCTCGACCATCACCTCCCGGG
AGATCCAGACGGCCGTGCGCCTGCTGCTGCCTGGGGAGTTGGCCAAGCACGCCGTGTCCGAGGGTACTAA
GGCCATCACCAAGTACACCAGCGCTAAGTAATGAGGCGCGCCGCGGCCGCGAATTCGATATCATAATCAA
CCTCTGGATTACAAAATTTGTGAAAGATTGACTGGTATTCTTAACTATGTTGCTCCTTTTACGCTATGTG
GATACGCTGCTTTAATGCCTTTGTATCATGCTATTGCTTCCCGTATGGCTTTCATTTTCTCCTCCTTGTA
TAAATCCTGGTTAGTTCTTGCCACGGCGGAACTCATCGCCGCCTGCCTTGCCCGCTGCTGGACAGGGGCT
CGGCTGTTGGGCACTGACAATTCCGTGGCTCGAGAGATCTTCGACTGTGCCTTCTAGTTGCCAGCCATCT
GTTGTTTGCCCCTCCCCCGTGCCTTCCTTGACCCTGGAAGGTGCCACTCCCACTGTCCTTTCCTAATAAA
ATGAGGAAATTGCATCGCATTGTCTGAGTAGGTGTCATTCTATTCTGGGGGGTGGGGTGGGGCAGGACAG
CAAGGGGGAGGATTGGGAAGACAATAGCAGGCATGAGATCTCACGTGCGGACCGAGCGGCCGCAGGAACC
CCTAGTGATGGAGTTGGCCACTCCCTCTCTGCGCGCTCGCTCGCTCACTGAGGCCGGGCGACCAAAGGTC
GCCCGACGCCCGGGCTTTGCCCGGGCGGCCTCAGTGAGCGAGCGAGCGCGCAGCTGCCTGCAGGGGCGCC
TGATGCGGTATTTTCTCCTTACGCATCTGTGCGGTATTTCACACCGCATA
[95 nt withheld, positions 3831-3925]
T
[46 nt withheld, positions 3927-3972]
C
[141 nt withheld, positions 3974-4114]
CCTTTGACGTTGGAGTCCACGTTCTTT
[37 nt withheld, positions 4142-4178]
ACTCTATCTCGGGCTATTCTTTTGATTTATAAGGGATTTTGCCGATTTCGGTCTATTGGTTAAAAAATGA
GCTGATTTAACAAAAATTTAACGCGAATTTTAACAAAATATTAACGTTTACAATTTTATGGTGCACTCTC
AGTACAATCTGCTCTGATGCCGCATAGTTAAGCCAGCCCCGACACCCGCCAACACCCGCTGACGCGCCCT
GACGGGCTTGTCTGCTCCCGGCATCCGCTTACAGACAAGCTGTGACCGTCTCCGGGAGCTGCATGTGTCA
GAGGTTTTCACCGTCATCACCGAAACGCGCGAGACGAAAGGGCCTCGTGATACGCCTATTTTTATAGGTT
AATGTCATGATAATAATGGTTTCTTAGACGTCAGGTGGCACTTTTCGGGGAAATGTGCGCGGAACCCCTA
TTTGTTTATTTTTCTAAATACATTCAAATATGTATCCGCTCATGAGACAATAACCCTGATAAATGCTTCA
ATAATATTGAAAAAGGAAGAGTATGAGTATTCAACATTTCCGTGTCGCCCTTATTCCCTTTTTTGCGGCA
TTTTGCCTTCCTGTTTTTGCTCACCCAGAAACGCTGGTGAAAGTAAAAGATGCTGAAGATCAGTTGGGTG
CACGAGTGGGTTACATCGAACTGGATCTCAACAGCGGTAAGATCCTTGAGAGTTTTCGCCCCGAAGAACG
TTTTCCAATGATGAGCACTTTTAAAGTTCTGCTATGTGGCGCGGTATTATCCCGTATTGACGCCGGGCAA
GAGCAACTCGGTCGCCGCATACACTATTCTCAGAATGACTTGGTTGAGTACTCACCAGTCACAGAAAAGC
ATCTTACGGATGGCATGACAGTAAGAGAATTATGCAGTGCTGCCATAACCATGAGTGATAACACTGCGGC
CAACTTACTTCTGACAACGATCGGAGGACCGAAGGAGCTAACCGCTT
